Addgene plasmid #124785: pcDNA3.1-Nod-BFP2-TSERex
Purpose: Expresses the proton pump rhodopsin in mammalian cells under CAG promoter
Depositing lab: Yulong Li. Depositing organization: Peking University. Publication: PARIS, an optogenetic method for functionally mapping gap junctions. Wu L, Dong A, Dong L, Wang SQ, Li Y. Elife. 2019 Jan 14;8. pii: 43366. doi: 10.7554/eLife.43366. PubMed 30638447.
Backbone
  Vector backbone: pcDNA3.1/puro-CAG
  Backbone manufacturer: Michael Lin lab (Addgene plasmid 52519)
  Backbone size w/o insert (bp): 6105
  Total vector size (bp): 7662
  Vector type: Mammalian Expression
Growth in bacteria
  Bacterial resistance: Ampicillin, 100 μg/mL
  Growth temperature: 37°C
  Growth strain: DH5alpha
  Copy number: High Copy
Gene/Insert
  Gene/Insert name: Nod-BFP2
  Species: H. sapiens (human)
  Insert size (bp): 1557
  Promoter: CAG
  Cloning method: Gibson Cloning
  Sequencing primers: 5′ pCAG-F
Terms and licenses: Academic/Nonprofit Terms; Industry Terms: Not Available to Industry
How to cite: pcDNA3.1-Nod-BFP2-TSERex was a gift from Yulong Li (Addgene plasmid # 124785 ; http://n2t.net/addgene:124785 ; RRID:Addgene_124785)
