[The description below was written by a language model from this plasmid's Addgene catalogue record and pLannotate feature annotations shown in this document.]
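Description:
pcDNA3.1-Nod-BFP2-TSERex is a mammalian expression plasmid built on a pcDNA3.1/puro-CAG backbone and designed to express a light-driven proton pump rhodopsin fused to a blue fluorescent reporter. It is propagated in E. coli as a high-copy plasmid through a ColE1/pUC-type origin with ampicillin selection (AmpR under its own bla promoter), and it also carries an f1 origin. For selection in mammalian cells, an SV40 early promoter drives a puromycin N-acetyltransferase gene followed by an SV40 polyadenylation signal. A short ble fragment and lac promoter/operator remnants appear to be backbone leftovers.

The payload is transcribed from the CAG promoter, annotated here as its parts: the CMV enhancer (spanning the sequence origin), the chicken β-actin promoter and a chimeric β-actin/β-globin intron. The short "HBB" hit just downstream most likely reflects the rabbit β-globin-derived end of this cassette rather than a separate gene. The open reading frame begins with a rhodopsin ("Nod") that the annotation matches by similarity to Neurospora crassa opsin NOP-1, suggesting a fungal-type rhodopsin, although the catalogue lists the insert species as human. It is followed directly by EBFP2 and a short fragment of the inward-rectifier potassium channel KCNJ2 (Kir2.1). The "TSERex" in the name is consistent with Kir2.1 trafficking and ER-export motifs, which are commonly appended to improve plasma-membrane delivery of microbial opsins. A bGH polyadenylation signal ends the transcript.

The associated work describes an optogenetic method for functionally mapping gap junctions, in which a light-activated proton pump would serve as the actuator. The sequenced record (7,818 nt) is slightly longer than the catalogued total size of 7,662 bp.
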