Features (pLannotate 1.2.2; 21 found; start..end, strand, type, name):
    379..652     +  promoter       chicken β-actin promoter: No description available
    653..1669    +  intron         chimeric intron: chimera between introns from chicken β-actin and rabbit β-globin
   1673..1807    +  CDS            HBB: HBB_COLGU - Experimental evidence at transcript level: Swiss-Prot protein existence level 2. Involved in oxygen transport from the lung to the various peripheral tissues. From Colobus guereza (Mantled guereza) (Eastern black-and-white colobus monkey).
   1844..2752    +  CDS            nop-1: NOP1_NEUCR - Experimental evidence at protein level: Swiss-Prot protein existence level 1. Could facilitate a sensory photoresponse. From Neurospora crassa (strain ATCC 24698 / 74-OR23-1A / CBS 708.71 / DSM 1257 / FGSC 987).
   2759..3472    +  CDS            EBFP2: EBFP2 is a basic (constitutively fluorescent) blue fluorescent protein published in 2007, derived from Aequorea victoria. It is reported to be a rapidly-maturing monomer with moderate acid sensitivity.
   3473..3535    +  CDS            KCNJ2 (fragment): KCNJ2_HUMAN - Also known as IRK1. Experimental evidence at protein level: Swiss-Prot protein existence level 1. Probably participates in establishing action potential waveform and excitability of neuronal and muscle tissues. Inward rectifier potassium channels are characterized by a greater tendency to allow potassium to flow into the cell rather than out of it. Their voltage dependence is regulated by the concentration of extracellular potassium; as external potassium is raised, the voltage range of the channel opening shifts to more positive voltages. The inward rectification is mainly due t
   3677..3901    +  polyA_signal   bGH poly(A) signal: bovine growth hormone polyadenylation signal
   3905..3926    +  promoter       SV40 promoter (fragment): SV40 enhancer and early promoter
   3947..4375    +  rep_origin     f1 ori (sequence partly withheld): f1 bacteriophage origin of replication; arrow indicates direction of (+) strand synthesis
   4389..4718    +  promoter       SV40 promoter: SV40 enhancer and early promoter
   4729..5328    +  CDS            PuroR: puromycin N-acetyltransferase; pac from Streptomyces alboniger; confers resistance to puromycin
   5335..5493    +  CDS            ble (fragment): BLE_KLEPN - Experimental evidence at protein level: Swiss-Prot protein existence level 1. Binding protein with a strong affinity to the bleomycin family of antibiotics. Binds to CL990; an antimitotic-antibiotic compound. From Klebsiella pneumoniae.
   5488..5609    +  polyA_signal   SV40 poly(A) signal: SV40 polyadenylation signal
   5682..5698    -  protein_bind   lac operator: The lac repressor binds to the lac operator to inhibit transcription in E. coli. This inhibition can be relieved by adding lactose or isopropyl-β-D-thiogalactopyranoside (IPTG). lac repressor encoded by lacI
   5706..5736    -  promoter       lac promoter: promoter for the E. coli lac operon
   5751..5772    -  protein_bind   CAP binding site: CAP binding activates transcription in the presence of cAMP. E. coli catabolite activator protein
   5785..5877    -  CDS            lacI (fragment): lac repressor; lacI; The lac repressor binds to the lac operator to inhibit transcription in E. coli. This inhibition can be relieved by adding lactose or isopropyl-β-D-thiogalactopyranoside (IPTG).
   6060..6648    -  rep_origin     ori: high-copy-number ColE1/pMB1/pBR322/pUC origin of replication
   6819..7679    -  CDS            AmpR: β-lactamase; bla; confers resistance to ampicillin, carbenicillin, and related antibiotics
   7680..7784    -  promoter       AmpR promoter: bla
   7816..377     +  enhancer       CMV enhancer (across the origin): human cytomegalovirus immediate early enhancer
>Addgene plasmid #124785 | pcDNA3.1-Nod-BFP2-TSERex | addgene full sequence | sequence record 243944 | Addgene NGS Result
ATTGATTATTGACTAGTTATTAATAGTAATCAATTACGGGGTCATTAGTTCATAGCCCATATATGGAGTT
CCGCGTTACATAACTTACGGTAAATGGCCCGCCTGGCTGACCGCCCAACGACCCCCGCCCATTGACGTCA
ATAATGACGTATGTTCCCATAGTAACGCCAATAGGGACTTTCCATTGACGTCAATGGGTGGAGTATTTAC
GGTAAACTGCCCACTTGGCAGTACATCAAGTGTATCATATGCCAAGTACGCCCCCTATTGACGTCAATGA
CGGTAAATGGCCCGCCTGGCATTATGCCCAGTACATGACCTTATGGGACTTTCCTACTTGGCAGTACATC
TACGTATTAGTCATCGCTATTACCATGGTCGAGGTGAGCCCCACGTTCTGCTTCACTCTCCCCATCTCCC
CCCCCTCCCCACCCCCAATTTTGTATTTATTTATTTTTTAATTATTTTGTGCAGCGATGGGGGCGGGGGG
GGGGGGCGCGCGCCAGGCGGGGGGGGGGGGGGGGGGGGGGGGGGGGGGGCGGGGCGGAGAGGTGCGGCGG
CAGCCAATCAGAGCGGCGCGCTCCGAAAGTTTCCTTTTATGGCGAGGCGGCGGCGGCGGCGGCCCTATAA
AAAGCGAAGCGCGCGGCGGGCGGGAGTCGCTGCGCGCTGCCTTCGCCCCGTGCCCCGCTCCGCCGCCGCC
TCGCGCCGCCCGCCCCGGCTCTGACTGACCGCGTTACTCCCACAGGTGAGCGGGCGGGACGGCCCTTCTC
CTCCGGGCTGTAATTAGCGCTTGGTTTAATGACGGCTTGTTTCTTTTCTGTGGCTGCGTGAAAGCCTTGA
GGGGCTCCGGGAGGGCCCTTTGTGCGGGGGGAGCGGCTCGGGGGGTGCGTGCGTGTGTGTGTGCGTGGGG
AGCGCCGCGTGCGGCTCCGCGCTGCCCGGCGGCTGTGAGCGCTGCGGGCGCGGCGCGGGGCTTTGTGCGC
TCCGCAGTGTGCGCGAGGGGAGCGCGGCCGGGGGCGGTGCCCCGCGGTGCGGGGGGGGCTGCGAGGGGAA
CAAAGGCTGCGTGCGGGGTGTGTGCGTGGGGGGGTGAGCAGGGGGTGTGGGCGCGTCGGTCGGGCTGCAA
CCCCCCCTGCACCCCCCTCCCCGAGTTGCTGAGCACGGCCCGGCTTCGGGTGCGGGGCTCCGTACGGGGC
GTGGCGCGGGGCTCGCCGTGCCGGGCGGGGGGTGGCGGCAGGTGGGGGTGCCGGGCGGGGCGGGGCCGCC
TCGGGCCGGGGAGGGCTCGGGGGAGGGGCGCGGCGGCCCCCGGAGCGCCGGCGGCTGTCGAGGCGCGGCG
AGCCGCAGCCATTGCCTTTTATGGTAATCGTGCGAGAGGGCGCAGGGACTTCCTTTGTCCCAAATCTGTG
CGGAGCCGAAATCTGGGAGGCGCCGCCGCACCCCCTCTAGCGGGCGCGGGGCGAAGCGGTGCGGCGCCGG
CAGGAAGGAAATGGGCGGGGAGGGCCTTCGTGCGTCGCCGCGCCGCCGTCCCCTTCTCCCTCTCCAGCCT
CGGGGCTGTCCGCGGGGGGACGGCTGCCTTCGGGGGGGACGGGGCAGGGCGGGGTTCGGCTTCTGGCGTG
TGACCGGCGGCTCTAGAGCCTCTGCTAACCATGTTCATGCCTTCTTCTTTTTCCTACAGCTCCTGGGCAA
CGTGCTGGTTATTGTGCTGTCTCATCATTTTGGCAAAGAATTCCTCGAGGAATTCACTCCTCAGGTGCAG
GCTGCCTATCAGAAGGTGGTGGCTGGTGTGGCCAATGCCCTGGCTCACAAATACCACTGAGATCTGCATG
AGCTAGCCGCCACCATGTTGGTGGAACAGTTCGAAGAGGTCCTGAAGAAAACTAGCGGACTGCCTTTGCC
TACTGCCTCACCTACCCATGTCGCTCCAATTCCATCTGTCGTACCCACAACCCCAGAGCTCCAGTTTATT
GGGGAGAGCGGTCAGAAAACACTGTGGGTGGTGTTCGTCCTCATGATTATTGCATCCGCAGGCTTCACCG
CTTTAAGCTGGCGGGTGCCTTTATCCAAGAGACTGTATCACACCATCACCACCATGATCACCATTTTTGC
TGCCCTGTCATATTTCGCCATGGCTACCGGTCACGGCGTAAGTGTGCAGAAGATCATTGTACGGGAGCAA
CACGACCACGTCCCCGATACATTTACAGAAGTTCATAGGCAGGTTTTCTGGGCTAGGTACGTCGATTGGT
CCGTAACGACCCCACTCCTCCTGTTGGACTTGGGATTGCTGGCAGGGATGTCTGGCGGCCATATTATCAT
GGCCATCGTGGCCGACCTTATAATGATCTTAACTGGTCTGTTCGCCGCATTCGGCGAGGAAGGTACACCT
CAGAAGTGGGGATGGTACACCATCGCCTGCATCGCCTATATTTTTGTCATTTGGCATCTTGCTCTGAACG
GCGGCGCAAACGCAACGAGCAAGGGCCCGAAGCTTAGGAGCTTTTTCGTCGCAATCGGAGGTTACACTCT
CCTCCTTTGGACTGCCTACCCAATAGTGTGGGGCCTGGCTGACGGTAGTCGGAAGATTGGCGTCGATGGG
GAAGTCATCGCCTATGCAATCCTTGACGTATTGGCAAAGGGCGTGTTTGGAGCCTGGTTACTGATTACCC
ACGCTAAACTGCGCGAGAGCGACGTAGAGTTGAACGGATTTTGGAGCAACGGATTAAATAGCGAAGGGGC
CGTGCGCCTGGGCGAGGACGACGGTGCGGTGAGCAAGGGCGAGGAGCTGTTCACCGGGGTGGTGCCCATC
CTGGTCGAGCTGGACGGCGACGTAAACGGCCACAAGTTCAGCGTGAGGGGCGAGGGCGAGGGCGATGCCA
CCAACGGCAAGCTGACCCTGAAGTTCATCTGCACCACCGGCAAGCTGCCCGTGCCCTGGCCCACCCTCGT
GACCACCCTGAGCCACGGCGTGCAGTGCTTCGCCCGCTACCCCGACCACATGAAGCAGCACGACTTCTTC
AAGTCCGCCATGCCCGAAGGCTACGTCCAGGAGCGCACCATCTTCTTCAAGGACGACGGCACCTACAAGA
CCCGCGCCGAGGTGAAGTTCGAGGGCGACACCCTGGTGAACCGCATCGAGCTGAAGGGCGTCGACTTCAA
GGAGGACGGCAACATCCTGGGGCACAAGCTGGAGTACAACTTCAACAGCCACAACATCTATATCATGGCC
GTCAAGCAGAAGAACGGCATCAAGGTGAACTTCAAGATCCGCCACAACGTGGAGGACGGCAGCGTGCAGC
TCGCCGACCACTACCAGCAGAACACCCCCATCGGCGACGGCCCCGTGCTGCTGCCCGACAGCCACTACCT
GAGCACCCAGTCCGTGCTGAGCAAAGACCCCAACGAGAAGCGCGATCACATGGTCCTGCTGGAGTTCCGC
ACCGCCGCCGGGATCACTCTCGGCATGGACGAGCTGTACAAGAAAAGTAGAATCACAAGCGAAGGCGAGT
ACATCCCCCTGGATCAAATAGACATAAATGTAGGTGGATTTTGTTATGAGAATGAATGAAAGCTTGGTAC
CGAGCTCGGATCCACTAGTCCAGTGTGGTGGAATTCTGCAGATATCCAGCACAGTGGCGGCCGCTCGAGT
CTAGAGGGCCCGTTTAAACCCGCTGATCAGCCTCGACTGTGCCTTCTAGTTGCCAGCCATCTGTTGTTTG
CCCCTCCCCCGTGCCTTCCTTGACCCTGGAAGGTGCCACTCCCACTGTCCTTTCCTAATAAAATGAGGAA
ATTGCATCGCATTGTCTGAGTAGGTGTCATTCTATTCTGGGGGGTGGGGTGGGGCAGGACAGCAAGGGGG
AGGATTGGGAAGACAATAGCAGGCATGCTGGGGATGCGGTGGGCTCTATGGCTTCTGAGGCGGAAAGAAC
CAGCTGGGGCTCTAGGGGGTATCCCC
[124 nt withheld, positions 3947-4070]
C
[91 nt withheld, positions 4072-4162]
A
[49 nt withheld, positions 4164-4212]
CCTTTGACGTTGGAGTCCACGTTCTTT
[37 nt withheld, positions 4240-4276]
ACCCTATCTCGGTCTATTCTTTTGATTTATAAGGGATTTTGCCGATTTCGGCCTATTGGTTAAAAAATGA
GCTGATTTAACAAAAATTTAACGCGAATTAATTCTGTGGAATGTGTGTCAGTTAGGGTGTGGAAAGTCCC
CAGGCTCCCCAGCAGGCAGAAGTATGCAAAGCATGCATCTCAATTAGTCAGCAACCAGGTGTGGAAAGTC
CCCAGGCTCCCCAGCAGGCAGAAGTATGCAAAGCATGCATCTCAATTAGTCAGCAACCATAGTCCCGCCC
CTAACTCCGCCCATCCCGCCCCTAACTCCGCCCAGTTCCGCCCATTCTCCGCCCCATGGCTGACTAATTT
TTTTTATTTATGCAGAGGCCGAGGCCGCCTCTGCCTCTGAGCTATTCCAGAAGTAGTGAGGAGGCTTTTT
TGGAGGCCTAGGCTTTTGCAAAAAGCTCCCGCATGACCGAGTACAAGCCCACGGTGCGCCTCGCCACCCG
CGACGACGTCCCCAGGGCCGTACGCACCCTCGCCGCCGCGTTCGCCGACTACCCCGCCACGCGCCACACC
GTCGATCCGGACCGCCACATCGAGCGGGTCACCGAGCTGCAAGAACTCTTCCTCACGCGCGTCGGGCTCG
ACATCGGCAAGGTGTGGGTCGCGGACGACGGCGCCGCGGTGGCGGTCTGGACCACGCCGGAGAGCGTCGA
AGCGGGGGCGGTGTTCGCCGAGATCGGCCCGCGCATGGCCGAGTTGAGCGGTTCCCGGCTGGCCGCGCAG
CAACAGATGGAAGGCCTCCTGGCGCCGCACCGGCCCAAGGAGCCCGCGTGGTTCCTGGCCACCGTCGGCG
TCTCGCCCGACCACCAGGGCAAGGGTCTGGGCAGCGCCGTCGTGCTCCCCGGAGTGGAGGCGGCCGAGCG
CGCCGGGGTGCCCGCCTTCCTGGAGACCTCCGCGCCCCGCAACCTCCCCTTCTACGAGCGGCTCGGCTTC
ACCGTCACCGCCGACGTCGAGGTGCCCGAAGGACCGCGCACCTGGTGCATGACCCGCAAGCCCGGTGCCT
GATTCGAAATGACCGACCAAGCGACGCCCAACCTGCCATCACGAGATTTCGATTCCACCGCCGCCTTCTA
TGAAAGGTTGGGCTTCGGAATCGTTTTCCGGGACGCCGGCTGGATGATCCTCCAGCGCGGGGATCTCATG
CTGGAGTTCTTCGCCCACCCCAACTTGTTTATTGCAGCTTATAATGGTTACAAATAAAGCAATAGCATCA
CAAATTTCACAAATAAAGCATTTTTTTCACTGCATTCTAGTTGTGGTTTGTCCAAACTCATCAATGTATC
TTATCATGTCTGTATACCGTCGACCTCTAGCTAGAGCTTGGCGTAATCATGGTCATAGCTGTTTCCTGTG
TGAAATTGTTATCCGCTCACAATTCCACACAACATACGAGCCGGAAGCATAAAGTGTAAAGCCTGGGGTG
CCTAATGAGTGAGCTAACTCACATTAATTGCGTTGCGCTCACTGCCCGCTTTCCAGTCGGGAAACCTGTC
GTGCCAGCTGCATTAATGAATCGGCCAACGCGCGGGGAGAGGCGGTTTGCGTATTGGGCGCTCTTCCGCT
TCCTCGCTCACTGACTCGCTGCGCTCGGTCGTTCGGCTGCGGCGAGCGGTATCAGCTCACTCAAAGGCGG
TAATACGGTTATCCACAGAATCAGGGGATAACGCAGGAAAGAACATGTGAGCAAAAGGCCAGCAAAAGGC
CAGGAACCGTAAAAAGGCCGCGTTGCTGGCGTTTTTCCATAGGCTCCGCCCCCCTGACGAGCATCACAAA
AATCGACGCTCAAGTCAGAGGTGGCGAAACCCGACAGGACTATAAAGATACCAGGCGTTTCCCCCTGGAA
GCTCCCTCGTGCGCTCTCCTGTTCCGACCCTGCCGCTTACCGGATACCTGTCCGCCTTTCTCCCTTCGGG
AAGCGTGGCGCTTTCTCATAGCTCACGCTGTAGGTATCTCAGTTCGGTGTAGGTCGTTCGCTCCAAGCTG
GGCTGTGTGCACGAACCCCCCGTTCAGCCCGACCGCTGCGCCTTATCCGGTAACTATCGTCTTGAGTCCA
ACCCGGTAAGACACGACTTATCGCCACTGGCAGCAGCCACTGGTAACAGGATTAGCAGAGCGAGGTATGT
AGGCGGTGCTACAGAGTTCTTGAAGTGGTGGCCTAACTACGGCTACACTAGAAGAACAGTATTTGGTATC
TGCGCTCTGCTGAAGCCAGTTACCTTCGGAAAAAGAGTTGGTAGCTCTTGATCCGGCAAACAAACCACCG
CTGGTAGCGGTGGTTTTTTTGTTTGCAAGCAGCAGATTACGCGCAGAAAAAAAGGATCTCAAGAAGATCC
TTTGATCTTTTCTACGGGGTCTGACGCTCAGTGGAACGAAAACTCACGTTAAGGGATTTTGGTCATGAGA
TTATCAAAAAGGATCTTCACCTAGATCCTTTTAAATTAAAAATGAAGTTTTAAATCAATCTAAAGTATAT
ATGAGTAAACTTGGTCTGACAGTTACCAATGCTTAATCAGTGAGGCACCTATCTCAGCGATCTGTCTATT
TCGTTCATCCATAGTTGCCTGACTCCCCGTCGTGTAGATAACTACGATACGGGAGGGCTTACCATCTGGC
CCCAGTGCTGCAATGATACCGCGAGACCCACGCTCACCGGCTCCAGATTTATCAGCAATAAACCAGCCAG
CCGGAAGGGCCGAGCGCAGAAGTGGTCCTGCAACTTTATCCGCCTCCATCCAGTCTATTAATTGTTGCCG
GGAAGCTAGAGTAAGTAGTTCGCCAGTTAATAGTTTGCGCAACGTTGTTGCCATTGCTACAGGCATCGTG
GTGTCACGCTCGTCGTTTGGTATGGCTTCATTCAGCTCCGGTTCCCAACGATCAAGGCGAGTTACATGAT
CCCCCATGTTGTGCAAAAAAGCGGTTAGCTCCTTCGGTCCTCCGATCGTTGTCAGAAGTAAGTTGGCCGC
AGTGTTATCACTCATGGTTATGGCAGCACTGCATAATTCTCTTACTGTCATGCCATCCGTAAGATGCTTT
TCTGTGACTGGTGAGTACTCAACCAAGTCATTCTGAGAATAGTGTATGCGGCGACCGAGTTGCTCTTGCC
CGGCGTCAATACGGGATAATACCGCGCCACATAGCAGAACTTTAAAAGTGCTCATCATTGGAAAACGTTC
TTCGGGGCGAAAACTCTCAAGGATCTTACCGCTGTTGAGATCCAGTTCGATGTAACCCACTCGTGCACCC
AACTGATCTTCAGCATCTTTTACTTTCACCAGCGTTTCTGGGTGAGCAAAAACAGGAAGGCAAAATGCCG
CAAAAAAGGGAATAAGGGCGACACGGAAATGTTGAATACTCATACTCTTCCTTTTTCAATATTATTGAAG
CATTTATCAGGGTTATTGTCTCATGAGCGGATACATATTTGAATGTATTTAGAAAAATAAACAAATAGGG
GTTCCGCGCACATTTCCCCGAAAAGTGCCACCTGACGTCGAC
